Addgene plasmid #141044: pENTR-L3-Cas9n-EGFP-L2
Purpose: Mutisite Gateway mediated vector construction
Depositing lab: Hideyuki Okano. Depositing organization: Keio University. Publication: A versatile toolbox for knock-in gene targeting based on the Multisite Gateway technology. Yoshimatsu S, Sone T, Nakajima M, Sato T, Okochi R, Ishikawa M, Nakamura M, Sasaki E, Shiozawa S, Okano H. PLoS One. 2019 Aug 27;14(8):e0221164. doi: 10.1371/journal.pone.0221164. eCollection 2019. PubMed 31454364.
Backbone
  Vector backbone: pDONR
  Backbone manufacturer: Thermo Fisher Scientific
  Vector type: Mammalian Expression
Growth in bacteria
  Bacterial resistance: Kanamycin, 50 μg/mL
  Growth temperature: 37°C
  Growth strain: DH5alpha
  Copy number: High Copy
Gene/Insert
  Gene/Insert name: Cas9n-2A-EGFP
  Species: Synthetic
  Cloning method: Restriction Enzyme; 5′ cloning site Unknown (unknown if destroyed)
Terms and licenses: Academic/Nonprofit Terms; Industry Terms: Not Available to Industry
How to cite: pENTR-L3-Cas9n-EGFP-L2 was a gift from Hideyuki Okano (Addgene plasmid # 141044 ; http://n2t.net/addgene:141044 ; RRID:Addgene_141044)
