[The description below was written by a language model from this plasmid's Addgene catalogue record and pLannotate feature annotations shown in this document.]
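Description:
pENTR-L3-Cas9n-EGFP-L2 is a Multisite Gateway entry clone built on a pDONR backbone, designed as a modular building block rather than a stand-alone expression plasmid. It is propagated in E. coli through a high-copy ColE1/pUC-type origin and selected with kanamycin via the aph(3')-Ia (KanR) gene. The rrnB T1 and T2 terminators sit upstream of the cloning region, a standard pDONR arrangement that insulates the insert from read-through transcription originating in the backbone.

The payload lies between attL3 and attL2 recombination sites. It is a single synthetic open reading frame, Cas9n-2A-EGFP. The Streptococcus pyogenes Cas9 coding sequence is annotated by the software as overlapping N- and C-terminal portions that together span the full gene. It is followed by a bipartite nucleoplasmin nuclear localization signal, a 2A peptide (annotated as a partial match to the foot-and-mouth disease virus F2A) and mammalian codon-optimized EGFP. The name Cas9n denotes the nickase form of Cas9, although the nickase mutation itself is not shown in the feature table. Ribosomal skipping at the 2A element yields separate Cas9n and EGFP proteins from one transcript, so that green fluorescence marks cells expressing the nuclease.

No promoter or polyadenylation signal is annotated within the att-flanked region, so these would presumably come from the other modules or the destination vector. The attL3/attL2 pairing fixes the position and orientation of this module when it is combined with other entry clones in an LR Clonase reaction. The record lists its purpose as Multisite Gateway-mediated vector construction, as part of a toolbox for knock-in gene targeting in mammalian cells.
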