Features (pLannotate 1.2.2; 11 found; start..end, strand, type, name):
    122..1837    +  CDS            Cas9(N): N-terminal portion of Streptococcus pyogenes Cas9 (Zetsche et al., 2015)
   1724..4222    +  CDS            Cas9(C): C-terminal portion of Streptococcus pyogenes Cas9 (Zetsche et al., 2015)
   4223..4270    +  CDS            nucleoplasmin NLS: bipartite nuclear localization signal from nucleoplasmin
   4295..4359    +  CDS            F2A (fragment): 2A peptide from foot-and-mouth disease virus polyprotein Eukaryotic ribosomes fail to insert a peptide bond between the Gly and Pro residues, yielding separate polypeptides.
   4367..5086    +  CDS            EGFP: the original enhanced GFP (Yang et al., 1996) mammalian codon-optimized
   5086..5183    -  protein_bind   attL2: mutant version of attL; recombination site for the Gateway® LR reaction LR Clonase™
   5306..6115    +  CDS            KanR: aminoglycoside phosphotransferase; aph(3')-Ia; confers resistance to kanamycin in bacteria or G418 (Geneticin®) in eukaryotes
   6258..6846    +  rep_origin     ori: high-copy-number ColE1/pMB1/pBR322/pUC origin of replication
   6981..7008    -  terminator     rrnB T2 terminator: transcription terminator T2 from the E. coli rrnB gene
   7140..7183    +  terminator     rrnB T1 terminator: Escherichia coli rrnB; transcription terminator T1 from the E. coli rrnB gene
   7240..7335    +  protein_bind   attL3: mutant version of attL; recombination site for the Gateway® LR reaction LR Clonase™
>Addgene plasmid #141044 | pENTR-L3-Cas9n-EGFP-L2 | addgene full sequence | sequence record 304879 | Addgene NGS Result
CATGGACTATAAGGACCACGACGGAGACTACAAGGATCATGATATTGATTACAAAGACGATGACGATAAG
ATGGCCCCAAAGAAGAAGCGGAAGGTCGGTATCCACGGAGTCCCAGCAGCCGACAAGAAGTACAGCATCG
GCCTGGCCATCGGCACCAACTCTGTGGGCTGGGCCGTGATCACCGACGAGTACAAGGTGCCCAGCAAGAA
ATTCAAGGTGCTGGGCAACACCGACCGGCACAGCATCAAGAAGAACCTGATCGGAGCCCTGCTGTTCGAC
AGCGGCGAAACAGCCGAGGCCACCCGGCTGAAGAGAACCGCCAGAAGAAGATACACCAGACGGAAGAACC
GGATCTGCTATCTGCAAGAGATCTTCAGCAACGAGATGGCCAAGGTGGACGACAGCTTCTTCCACAGACT
GGAAGAGTCCTTCCTGGTGGAAGAGGATAAGAAGCACGAGCGGCACCCCATCTTCGGCAACATCGTGGAC
GAGGTGGCCTACCACGAGAAGTACCCCACCATCTACCACCTGAGAAAGAAACTGGTGGACAGCACCGACA
AGGCCGACCTGCGGCTGATCTATCTGGCCCTGGCCCACATGATCAAGTTCCGGGGCCACTTCCTGATCGA
GGGCGACCTGAACCCCGACAACAGCGACGTGGACAAGCTGTTCATCCAGCTGGTGCAGACCTACAACCAG
CTGTTCGAGGAAAACCCCATCAACGCCAGCGGCGTGGACGCCAAGGCCATCCTGTCTGCCAGACTGAGCA
AGAGCAGACGGCTGGAAAATCTGATCGCCCAGCTGCCCGGCGAGAAGAAGAATGGCCTGTTCGGCAACCT
GATTGCCCTGAGCCTGGGCCTGACCCCCAACTTCAAGAGCAACTTCGACCTGGCCGAGGATGCCAAACTG
CAGCTGAGCAAGGACACCTACGACGACGACCTGGACAACCTGCTGGCCCAGATCGGCGACCAGTACGCCG
ACCTGTTTCTGGCCGCCAAGAACCTGTCCGACGCCATCCTGCTGAGCGACATCCTGAGAGTGAACACCGA
GATCACCAAGGCCCCCCTGAGCGCCTCTATGATCAAGAGATACGACGAGCACCACCAGGACCTGACCCTG
CTGAAAGCTCTCGTGCGGCAGCAGCTGCCTGAGAAGTACAAAGAGATTTTCTTCGACCAGAGCAAGAACG
GCTACGCCGGCTACATTGACGGCGGAGCCAGCCAGGAAGAGTTCTACAAGTTCATCAAGCCCATCCTGGA
AAAGATGGACGGCACCGAGGAACTGCTCGTGAAGCTGAACAGAGAGGACCTGCTGCGGAAGCAGCGGACC
TTCGACAACGGCAGCATCCCCCACCAGATCCACCTGGGAGAGCTGCACGCCATTCTGCGGCGGCAGGAAG
ATTTTTACCCATTCCTGAAGGACAACCGGGAAAAGATCGAGAAGATCCTGACCTTCCGCATCCCCTACTA
CGTGGGCCCTCTGGCCAGGGGAAACAGCAGATTCGCCTGGATGACCAGAAAGAGCGAGGAAACCATCACC
CCCTGGAACTTCGAGGAAGTGGTGGACAAGGGCGCTTCCGCCCAGAGCTTCATCGAGCGGATGACCAACT
TCGATAAGAACCTGCCCAACGAGAAGGTGCTGCCCAAGCACAGCCTGCTGTACGAGTACTTCACCGTGTA
TAACGAGCTGACCAAAGTGAAATACGTGACCGAGGGAATGAGAAAGCCCGCCTTCCTGAGCGGCGAGCAG
AAAAAGGCCATCGTGGACCTGCTGTTCAAGACCAACCGGAAAGTGACCGTGAAGCAGCTGAAAGAGGACT
ACTTCAAGAAAATCGAGTGCTTCGACTCCGTGGAAATCTCCGGCGTGGAAGATCGGTTCAACGCCTCCCT
GGGCACATACCACGATCTGCTGAAAATTATCAAGGACAAGGACTTCCTGGACAATGAGGAAAACGAGGAC
ATTCTGGAAGATATCGTGCTGACCCTGACACTGTTTGAGGACAGAGAGATGATCGAGGAACGGCTGAAAA
CCTATGCCCACCTGTTCGACGACAAAGTGATGAAGCAGCTGAAGCGGCGGAGATACACCGGCTGGGGCAG
GCTGAGCCGGAAGCTGATCAACGGCATCCGGGACAAGCAGTCCGGCAAGACAATCCTGGATTTCCTGAAG
TCCGACGGCTTCGCCAACAGAAACTTCATGCAGCTGATCCACGACGACAGCCTGACCTTTAAAGAGGACA
TCCAGAAAGCCCAGGTGTCCGGCCAGGGCGATAGCCTGCACGAGCACATTGCCAATCTGGCCGGCAGCCC
CGCCATTAAGAAGGGCATCCTGCAGACAGTGAAGGTGGTGGACGAGCTCGTGAAAGTGATGGGCCGGCAC
AAGCCCGAGAACATCGTGATCGAAATGGCCAGAGAGAACCAGACCACCCAGAAGGGACAGAAGAACAGCC
GCGAGAGAATGAAGCGGATCGAAGAGGGCATCAAAGAGCTGGGCAGCCAGATCCTGAAAGAACACCCCGT
GGAAAACACCCAGCTGCAGAACGAGAAGCTGTACCTGTACTACCTGCAGAATGGGCGGGATATGTACGTG
GACCAGGAACTGGACATCAACCGGCTGTCCGACTACGATGTGGACCATATCGTGCCTCAGAGCTTTCTGA
AGGACGACTCCATCGACAACAAGGTGCTGACCAGAAGCGACAAGAACCGGGGCAAGAGCGACAACGTGCC
CTCCGAAGAGGTCGTGAAGAAGATGAAGAACTACTGGCGGCAGCTGCTGAACGCCAAGCTGATTACCCAG
AGAAAGTTCGACAATCTGACCAAGGCCGAGAGAGGCGGCCTGAGCGAACTGGATAAGGCCGGCTTCATCA
AGAGACAGCTGGTGGAAACCCGGCAGATCACAAAGCACGTGGCACAGATCCTGGACTCCCGGATGAACAC
TAAGTACGACGAGAATGACAAGCTGATCCGGGAAGTGAAAGTGATCACCCTGAAGTCCAAGCTGGTGTCC
GATTTCCGGAAGGATTTCCAGTTTTACAAAGTGCGCGAGATCAACAACTACCACCACGCCCACGACGCCT
ACCTGAACGCCGTCGTGGGAACCGCCCTGATCAAAAAGTACCCTAAGCTGGAAAGCGAGTTCGTGTACGG
CGACTACAAGGTGTACGACGTGCGGAAGATGATCGCCAAGAGCGAGCAGGAAATCGGCAAGGCTACCGCC
AAGTACTTCTTCTACAGCAACATCATGAACTTTTTCAAGACCGAGATTACCCTGGCCAACGGCGAGATCC
GGAAGCGGCCTCTGATCGAGACAAACGGCGAAACCGGGGAGATCGTGTGGGATAAGGGCCGGGATTTTGC
CACCGTGCGGAAAGTGCTGAGCATGCCCCAAGTGAATATCGTGAAAAAGACCGAGGTGCAGACAGGCGGC
TTCAGCAAAGAGTCTATCCTGCCCAAGAGGAACAGCGATAAGCTGATCGCCAGAAAGAAGGACTGGGACC
CTAAGAAGTACGGCGGCTTCGACAGCCCCACCGTGGCCTATTCTGTGCTGGTGGTGGCCAAAGTGGAAAA
GGGCAAGTCCAAGAAACTGAAGAGTGTGAAAGAGCTGCTGGGGATCACCATCATGGAAAGAAGCAGCTTC
GAGAAGAATCCCATCGACTTTCTGGAAGCCAAGGGCTACAAAGAAGTGAAAAAGGACCTGATCATCAAGC
TGCCTAAGTACTCCCTGTTCGAGCTGGAAAACGGCCGGAAGAGAATGCTGGCCTCTGCCGGCGAACTGCA
GAAGGGAAACGAACTGGCCCTGCCCTCCAAATATGTGAACTTCCTGTACCTGGCCAGCCACTATGAGAAG
CTGAAGGGCTCCCCCGAGGATAATGAGCAGAAACAGCTGTTTGTGGAACAGCACAAGCACTACCTGGACG
AGATCATCGAGCAGATCAGCGAGTTCTCCAAGAGAGTGATCCTGGCCGACGCTAATCTGGACAAAGTGCT
GTCCGCCTACAACAAGCACCGGGATAAGCCCATCAGAGAGCAGGCCGAGAATATCATCCACCTGTTTACC
CTGACCAATCTGGGAGCCCCTGCCGCCTTCAAGTACTTTGACACCACCATCGACCGGAAGAGGTACACCA
GCACCAAAGAGGTGCTGGACGCCACCCTGATCCACCAGAGCATCACCGGCCTGTACGAGACACGGATCGA
CCTGTCTCAGCTGGGAGGCGACAAAAGGCCGGCGGCCACGAAAAAGGCCGGCCAGGCAAAAAAGAAAAAG
GAATTCGGCAGTAGCCGGGCACCGGTGAAACAGACTTTGAATTTTGACCTTCTCAAGTTGGCGGGAGACG
TGGAGTCCAACCCAGGGCCGGATATCATGGTGAGCAAGGGCGAGGAGCTGTTCACCGGGGTGGTGCCCAT
CCTGGTCGAGCTGGACGGCGACGTAAACGGCCACAAGTTCAGCGTGTCCGGCGAGGGCGAGGGCGATGCC
ACCTACGGCAAGCTGACCCTGAAGTTCATCTGCACCACCGGCAAGCTGCCCGTGCCCTGGCCCACCCTCG
TGACCACCCTGACCTACGGCGTGCAGTGCTTCAGCCGCTACCCCGACCACATGAAGCAGCACGACTTCTT
CAAGTCCGCCATGCCCGAAGGCTACGTCCAGGAGCGCACCATCTTCTTCAAGGACGACGGCAACTACAAG
ACCCGCGCCGAGGTGAAGTTCGAGGGCGACACCCTGGTGAACCGCATCGAGCTGAAGGGCATCGACTTCA
AGGAGGACGGCAACATCCTGGGGCACAAGCTGGAGTACAACTACAACAGCCACAACGTCTATATCATGGC
CGACAAGCAGAAGAACGGCATCAAGGTGAACTTCAAGATCCGCCACAACATCGAGGACGGCAGCGTGCAG
CTCGCCGACCACTACCAGCAGAACACCCCCATCGGCGACGGCCCCGTGCTGCTGCCCGACAACCACTACC
TGAGCACCCAGTCCGCCCTGAGCAAAGACCCCAACGAGAAGCGCGATCACATGGTCCTGCTGGAGTTCGT
GACCGCCGCCGGGATCACTCTCGGCATGGACGAGCTGTACAAGTAACAGCTTTCTTGTACAAAGTTGGCA
TTATAAGAAAGCATTGCTTATCAATTTGTTGCAACGAACAGGTCACTATCAGTCAAAATAAAATCATTAT
TTGCCATCCAGCTGCAGCTCTGGCCCGTGTCTCAAAATCTCTGATGTTACATTGCACAAGATAAAAATAT
ATCATCATGAACAATAAAACTGTCTGCTTACATAAACAGTAATACAAGGGGTGTTATGAGCCATATTCAA
CGGGAAACGTCGAGGCCGCGATTAAATTCCAACATGGATGCTGATTTATATGGGTATAAATGGGCTCGCG
ATAATGTCGGGCAATCAGGTGCGACAATCTATCGCTTGTATGGGAAGCCCGATGCGCCAGAGTTGTTTCT
GAAACATGGCAAAGGTAGCGTTGCCAATGATGTTACAGATGAGATGGTCAGACTAAACTGGCTGACGGAA
TTTATGCCTCTTCCGACCATCAAGCATTTTATCCGTACTCCTGATGATGCATGGTTACTCACCACTGCGA
TCCCCGGAAAAACAGCATTCCAGGTATTAGAAGAATATCCTGATTCAGGTGAAAATATTGTTGATGCGCT
GGCAGTGTTCCTGCGCCGGTTGCATTCGATTCCTGTTTGTAATTGTCCTTTTAACAGCGATCGCGTATTT
CGTCTCGCTCAGGCGCAATCACGAATGAATAACGGTTTGGTTGATGCGAGTGATTTTGATGACGAGCGTA
ATGGCTGGCCTGTTGAACAAGTCTGGAAAGAAATGCATAAACTTTTGCCATTCTCACCGGATTCAGTCGT
CACTCATGGTGATTTCTCACTTGATAACCTTATTTTTGACGAGGGGAAATTAATAGGTTGTATTGATGTT
GGACGAGTCGGAATCGCAGACCGATACCAGGATCTTGCCATCCTATGGAACTGCCTCGGTGAGTTTTCTC
CTTCATTACAGAAACGGCTTTTTCAAAAATATGGTATTGATAATCCTGATATGAATAAATTGCAGTTTCA
TTTGATGCTCGATGAGTTTTTCTAATCAGAATTGGTTAATTGGTTGTAACACTGGCAGAGCATTACGCTG
ACTTGACGGGACGGCGCAAGCTCATGACCAAAATCCCTTAACGTGAGTTTTCGTTCCACTGAGCGTCAGA
CCCCGTAGAAAAGATCAAAGGATCTTCTTGAGATCCTTTTTTTCTGCGCGTAATCTGCTGCTTGCAAACA
AAAAAACCACCGCTACCAGCGGTGGTTTGTTTGCCGGATCAAGAGCTACCAACTCTTTTTCCGAAGGTAA
CTGGCTTCAGCAGAGCGCAGATACCAAATACTGTTCTTCTAGTGTAGCCGTAGTTAGGCCACCACTTCAA
GAACTCTGTAGCACCGCCTACATACCTCGCTCTGCTAATCCTGTTACCAGTGGCTGCTGCCAGTGGCGAT
AAGTCGTGTCTTACCGGGTTGGACTCAAGACGATAGTTACCGGATAAGGCGCAGCGGTCGGGCTGAACGG
GGGGTTCGTGCACACAGCCCAGCTTGGAGCGAACGACCTACACCGAACTGAGATACCTACAGCGTGAGCT
ATGAGAAAGCGCCACGCTTCCCGAAGGGAGAAAGGCGGACAGGTATCCGGTAAGCGGCAGGGTCGGAACA
GGAGAGCGCACGAGGGAGCTTCCAGGGGGAAACGCCTGGTATCTTTATAGTCCTGTCGGGTTTCGCCACC
TCTGACTTGAGCGTCGATTTTTGTGATGCTCGTCAGGGGGGCGGAGCCTATGGAAAAACGCCAGCAACGC
GGCCTTTTTACGGTTCCTGGCCTTTTGCTGGCCTTTTGCTCACATGTTCTTTCCTGCGTTATCCCCTGAT
TCTGTGGATAACCGTATTACCGCTAGCCAGGAAGAGTTTGTAGAAACGCAAAAAGGCCATCCGTCAGGAT
GGCCTTCTGCTTAGTTTGATGCCTGGCAGTTTATGGCGGGCGTCCTGCCCGCCACCCTCCGGGCCGTTGC
TTCACAACGTTCAAATCCGCTCCCGGCGGATTTGTCCTACTCAGGAGAGCGTTCACCGACAAACAACAGA
TAAAACGAAAGGCCCAGTCTTCCGACTGAGCCTTTCGTTTTATTTGATGCCTGGCAGTTCCCTACTCTCG
CGTTAACGCTAGCATGGATCTCGGGCCCCAAATAATGATTTTATTTTGACTGATAGTGACCTGTTCGTTG
CAACAAATTGATGAGCAATGCTTTTTTATAATGCCAACTTTGTATAATAAAGTTGGCTTCGAAGGAGATA
GAAC
